>Addgene plasmid #193657 | pCMV-RVR-A3A-N57G | addgene full sequence | sequence record 422142 | Addgene NGS Result
TGGTTTAGTGAACCGTCAGATCCGCTAGAGATCCGCGGCCGCTAATACGACTCACTATAGGGAGAGCCGC
CACCATGGAAGCCAGCCCAGCATCCGGGCCCAGACACTTGATGGATCCACACATATTCACTTCCAACTTT
AACAATGGCATTGGAAGGCATAAGACCTACCTGTGCTACGAAGTGGAGCGCCTGGACAATGGCACCTCGG
TCAAGATGGACCAGCACAGGGGCTTTCTACACGGCCAGGCTAAGAATCTTCTCTGTGGCTTTTACGGCCG
CCATGCGGAGCTGCGCTTCTTGGACCTGGTTCCTTCTTTGCAGTTGGACCCGGCCCAGATCTACAGGGTC
ACTTGGTTCATCTCCTGGAGCCCCTGCTTCTCCTGGGGCTGTGCCGGGGAAGTGCGTGCGTTCCTTCAGG
AGAACACACACGTGAGACTGCGTATCTTCGCTGCCCGCATCTATGATTACGACCCCCTATATAAGGAGGC
ACTGCAAATGCTGCGGGATGCTGGGGCCCAAGTCTCCATCATGACCTACGATGAATTTAAGCACTGCTGG
GACACCTTTGTGGACCACCAGGGATGTCCCTTCCAGCCCTGGGATGGACTAGATGAGCACAGCCAAGCCC
TGAGTGGGAGGCTGCGGGCCATTCTCCAGAATCAGGGAAACAGCGGCAGCGAGACTCCCGGGACCTCAGA
GTCCGCCACACCCGAAAGTATGTCAAAGCTGGAGAAATTCACCAACTGTTATAGCCTGTCTAAGACCCTG
CGCTTCAAGGCAATCCCAGTGGGCAAGACACAAGAGAACATTGACAACAAACGGCTCCTGGTGGAGGATG
AGAAGAGGGCTGAAGATTACAAGGGCGTTAAGAAGCTGCTGGATAGGTACTATCTGTCATTCATCAACGA
TGTCCTCCACAGTATCAAGCTGAAGAATCTGAACAATTACATTTCTCTGTTCCGGAAGAAGACACGGACC
GAGAAGGAGAACAAAGAGCTGGAGAATCTGGAGATCAACCTGAGGAAAGAAATAGCTAAGGCTTTCAAAG
GGAACGAGGGTTACAAGTCCCTGTTCAAGAAAGACATTATCGAGACTATTCTGCCTGAGTTCCTGGACGA
TAAAGATGAGATCGCCCTCGTCAATTCCTTCAATGGGTTTACCACAGCCTTTACCGGCTTCTTCGACAAT
AGAGAGAATATGTTCTCTGAAGAGGCCAAATCCACTAGCATCGCCTTTCGCTGCATAAACGAGAACCTGA
CTAGGTACATCAGCAATATGGACATCTTTGAGAAAGTCGATGCCATATTCGACAAACATGAGGTGCAGGA
GATTAAGGAGAAGATCCTGAACTCAGATTACGATGTCGAAGATTTCTTCGAGGGAGAGTTCTTCAACTTC
GTGCTCACACAAGAGGGCATTGATGTGTACAATGCAATCATTGGAGGGTTCGTGACAGAGAGTGGCGAGA
AGATAAAGGGCCTGAACGAGTATATCAACCTCTACAACCAGAAAACCAAGCAGAAACTGCCTAAGTTCAA
GCCACTGTACAAACAAGTGCTCTCAGATAGGGAAAGCCTGAGCTTCTACGGTGAAGGGTATACATCAGAT
GAAGAAGTGCTCGAAGTGTTCCGCAACACCCTCAATAAGAACAGTGAAATCTTCTCTTCAATCAAGAAGC
TGGAGAAACTGTTCAAGAATTTCGATGAGTACTCCTCTGCCGGAATCTTTGTGAAGAATGGCCCTGCAAT
ATCCACTATTAGCAAAGACATCTTTGGCGAGTGGAACGTTATCAGGGATAAGTGGAATGCCGAGTACGAT
GATATTCATCTCAAGAAGAAAGCCGTGGTTACAGAGAAATACGAGGATGATAGACGCAAGAGCTTTAAGA
AGATTGGTAGCTTCTCTCTCGAACAGCTGCAGGAGTACGCCGACGCTGACCTGTCAGTCGTGGAGAAACT
CAAGGAGATCATAATCCAGAAGGTGGATGAAATCTACAAAGTGTATGGAAGCTCTGAGAAACTCTTCGAT
GCAGACTTTGTTCTGGAGAAGAGTCTGAAGAAGAACGACGCAGTGGTTGCTATCATGAAGGACCTGCTGG
ATTCTGTTAAGTCTTTCGAGAATTACATTAAGGCATTCTTTGGTGAAGGGAAGGAGACAAATAGGGACGA
GAGCTTCTATGGCGACTTTGTTCTGGCCTACGACATCCTCCTCAAGGTTGACCACATCTATGACGCTATA
CGGAATTACGTTACCCAGAAGCCCTATAGCAAAGACAAGTTCAAGCTGTATTTCCAGAATCCACAGTTTA
TGAGGGGGTGGGATAAAGACGTTGAAACAGATCGCAGGGCCACTATCCTGCGGTACGGCAGCAAATACTA
TCTGGCTATCATGGATAAGAAGTACGCCAAATGCCTCCAGAAGATCGACAAGGACGACGTGAACGGTAAC
TACGAGAAGATCAATTACAAGCTCCTGCCAGGACCTAACAAGATGCTGCCCAAGGTGTTCTTCTCCAAGA
AATGGATGGCCTACTATAACCCAAGCGAGGACATTCAGAAGATATACAAGAATGGGACATTCAAGAAGGG
CGATATGTTCAACCTCAACGACTGCCACAAGCTGATTGATTTCTTCAAGGATAGCATTTCTCGCTATCCC
AAGTGGTCTAATGCATACGATTTCAACTTCAGCGAGACTGAGAAGTACAAAGACATCGCTGGCTTCTACC
GGGAGGTGGAAGAGCAAGGCTATAAGGTGTCATTCGAATCCGCTTCTAAGAAGGAAGTGGATAAGCTCGT
GGAAGAGGGTAAGCTGTACATGTTCCAGATATACAACAAAGACTTCAGCGATAAGAGCCACGGCACTCCA
AACCTCCATACTATGTATTTCAAGCTGCTGTTTGACGAGAACAACCACGGACAGATTAGGCTGTCAGGAG
GCGCAGAACTCTTCATGCGCAGAGCTTCACTGAAGAAGGAGGAACTCGTTGTCCACCCAGCCAATAGCCC
TATAGCCAATAAGAATCCAGACAATCCTAAGAAAACCACTACTCTGTCTTACGATGTGTATAAGGATAAG
AGATTCTCTGAAGATCAGTACGAACTGCACATACCCATTGCCATTAACAAGTGCCCTAAGAACATCTTCA
AGATTAACACAGAGGTTAGAGTGCTCCTGAAACACGACGATAACCCTTATGTTATAGGCATTGCTCGCGG
AGAGAGAAACCTGCTGTACATCGTCGTGGTGGACGGCAAAGGCAACATCGTGGAACAGTACAGTCTCAAT
GAAATCATTAACAATTTCAACGGAATCCGCATTAAGACCGACTACCATTCTCTCCTCGACAAGAAGGAGA
AAGAAAGGTTCGAAGCAAGACAGAATTGGACAAGTATAGAGAATATCAAAGAACTGAAGGCTGGGTACAT
CTCTCAGGTTGTGCACAAGATATGTGAGCTGGTGGAGAAGTACGACGCTGTTATCGCCCTCGCGGACCTG
AATAGCGGCTTCAAGAACTCCAGGGTGAAGGTGGAGAAGCAGGTGTATCAGAAGTTCGAGAAGATGCTGA
TCGACAAGCTCAACTATATGGTGGACAAGAAATCCAATCCTTGCGCTACTGGTGGAGCCCTGAAGGGCTA
TCAAATCACCAATAAGTTCGAATCTTTCAAGTCTATGAGCACCCAGAATGGCTTCATCTTCTACATACCC
GCATGGCTGACATCCAAGATTGATCCCTCTACCGGATTTGTTAATCTGCTCAAGACTAAGTACACCTCTA
TTGCTGACTCAAAGAAGTTCATATCATCATTTGACCGCATCATGTACGTGCCAGAAGAGGACCTGTTCGA
GTTTGCCCTGGATTACAAGAATTTCTCTCGGACTGACGCCGACTACATCAAGAAGTGGAAGCTCTACTCT
TATGGTAATCGGATTCGCATATTCCGCAATCCCAAGAAGAATAACGTGTTCGATTGGGAGGAAGTTTGCC
TCACCAGCGCTTACAAGGAGCTGTTCAATAAGTATGGGATTAACTACCAGCAGGGCGACATAAGAGCCCT
GCTGTGCGAACAATCTGATAAGGCATTCTATTCCTCTTTCATGGCACTGATGTCACTGATGCTGCAAATG
CGCAATTCCATCACCGGAAGAACAGACGTGGCCTTTCTGATCTCTCCTGTCAAGAACTCAGATGGCATCT
TCTACGATTCCCGCAACTATGAAGCACAGGAGAATGCTATCCTGCCTAAGAATGCCGATGCAAATGGAGC
CTATAACATCGCCAGAAAGGTCCTCTGGGCCATAGGACAATTCAAGAAAGCTGAAGATGAGAAGCTGGAC
AAGGTGAAGATCGCCATTTCAAACAAAGAGTGGCTCGAATATGCTCAGACCTCAGTGAAGCATGGATCAC
CCAAGAAGAAACGGAAAGTGTCTGGTGGTTCTACTAATCTGTCAGATATTATTGAAAAGGAGACCGGTAA
GCAACTGGTTATCCAGGAATCCATCCTCATGCTCCCAGAGGAGGTGGAAGAAGTCATTGGGAACAAGCCG
GAAAGCGATATACTCGTGCACACCGCCTACGACGAGAGCACCGACGAGAATGTCATGCTTCTGACTAGCG
ACGCCCCTGAATACAAGCCTTGGGCTCTGGTCATACAGGATAGCAACGGTGAGAACAAGATTAAGATGCT
CTCTGGTGGTTCTCCCAAGAAGAAGAGGAAAGTCGGGCCCGAGGGCAGAGGAAGTCTGCTAACATGCGGT
GACGTCGAGGAGAATCCTGGCCCAACTAATCTGTCAGATATTATTGAAAAGGAGACCGGTAAGCAACTGG
TTATCCAGGAATCCATCCTCATGCTCCCAGAGGAGGTGGAAGAAGTCATTGGGAACAAGCCGGAAAGCGA
TATACTCGTGCACACCGCCTACGACGAGAGCACCGACGAGAATGTCATGCTTCTGACTAGCGACGCCCCT
GAATACAAGCCTTGGGCTCTGGTCATACAGGATAGCAACGGTGAGAACAAGATTAAGATGCTCCCCAAGA
AGAAGAGGAAAGTCGCTACTAACTTCAGCCTGCTGAAGCAGGCTGGAGACGTGGAGGAGAACCCTGGACC
TACCAACCTGTCCGATATCATTGAGAAAGAGACCGGCAAACAGCTGGTGATCCAGGAGAGCATCCTGATG
CTGCCCGAAGAGGTGGAGGAAGTGATCGGCAACAAGCCCGAGTCCGACATCCTGGTGCACACAGCCTATG
ATGAATCCACCGACGAGAACGTGATGCTGCTGACCTCCGATGCTCCCGAGTATAAACCCTGGGCACTGGT
GATCCAGGACTCTAATGGAGAGAACAAGATCAAGATGCTGCCCAAGAAGAAGAGGAAAGTCGAAGGACGG
GGCTCCCTCCTGACCTGTGGCGATGTGGAAGAGAACCCCGGCCCCACAAACCTCAGTGACATTATCGAGA
AGGAAACAGGAAAACAGCTCGTCATTCAAGAATCTATTCTTATGTTGCCTGAGGAAGTCGAAGAGGTTAT
TGGCAATAAACCTGAATCTGATATTCTTGTCCATACCGCTTACGATGAGTCCACAGATGAAAATGTTATG
CTGCTCACATCTGACGCACCAGAGTACAAACCATGGGCGCTCGTTATTCAAGATTCCAACGGCGAAAACA
AAATCAAAATGCTTTCTGGTGGTTCTCCTAAAAAAAAAAGAAAGGTGGGCTCGGGCCAGTGTACTAATTA
TGCTCTCTTGAAATTGGCTGGAGATGTTGAGAGCAACCCAGGTCCCGTGAGCAAGGGCGAGGAGCTGTTC
ACCGGGGTGGTGCCCATCCTGGTCGAGCTGGACGGCGACGTAAACGGCCACAAGTTCAGCGTGTCCGGCG
AGGGCGAGGGCGATGCCACCTACGGCAAGCTGACCCTGAAGTTCATCTGCACCACCGGCAAGCTGCCCGT
GCCCTGGCCCACCCTCGTGACCACCCTGACCTACGGCGTGCAGTGCTTCAGCCGCTACCCCGACCACATG
AAGCAGCACGACTTCTTCAAGTCCGCCATGCCCGAAGGCTACGTCCAGGAGCGCACCATCTTCTTCAAGG
ACGACGGCAACTACAAGACCCGCGCCGAGGTGAAGTTCGAGGGCGACACCCTGGTGAACCGCATCGAGCT
GAAGGGCATCGACTTCAAGGAGGACGGCAACATCCTGGGGCACAAGCTGGAGTACAACTACAACAGCCAC
AACGTCTATATCATGGCCGACAAGCAGAAGAACGGCATCAAGGTGAACTTCAAGATCCGCCACAACATCG
AGGACGGCAGCGTGCAGCTCGCCGACCACTACCAGCAGAACACCCCCATCGGCGACGGCCCCGTGCTGCT
GCCCGACAACCACTACCTGAGCACCCAGTCCGCCCTGAGCAAAGACCCCAACGAGAAGCGCGATCACATG
GTCCTGCTGGAGTTCGTGACCGCCGCCGGGATCACTCTCGGCATGGACGAGCTGTACAAGTAAATCATCA
CCATCACCATTGAGTTTAAACCCGCTGATCAGCCTCGACTGTGCCTTCTAGTTGCCAGCCATCTGTTGTT
TGCCCCTCCCCCGTGCCTTCCTTGACCCTGGAAGGTGCCACTCCCACTGTCCTTTCCTAATAAAATGAGG
AAATTGCATCGCATTGTCTGAGTAGGTGTCATTCTATTCTGGGGGGTGGGGTGGGGCAGGACAGCAAGGG
GGAGGATTGGGAAGACAATAGCAGGCATGCTGGGGATGCGGTGGGCTCTATGGCTTCTGAGGCGGAAAGA
ACCAGCTGGGGCTCGATACCGTCGACCTCTAGCTAGAGCTTGGCGTAATCATGGTCATAGCTGTTTCCTG
TGTGAAATTGTTATCCGCTCACAATTCCACACAACATACGAGCCGGAAGCATAAAGTGTAAAGCCTAGGG
TGCCTAATGAGTGAGCTAACTCACATTAATTGCGTTGCGCTCACTGCCCGCTTTCCAGTCGGGAAACCTG
TCGTGCCAGCTGCATTAATGAATCGGCCAACGCGCGGGAAGAGGCGGTTTGCGTATTGGGCGCTCTTCCG
CTTCCTCGCTCACTGACTCGCTGCGCTCGGTCGTTCGGCTGCGGCGAGCGGTATCAGCTCACTCAAAGGC
GGTAATACGGTTATCCACAGAATCAGGGGATAACGCAGGAAAGAACATGTGAGCAAAAGGCCAGCAAAAG
GCCAGGAACCGTAAAAAGGCCGCGTTGCTGGCGTTTTTCCATAGGCTCCGCCCCCCTGACGAGCATCACA
AAAATCGACGCTCAAGTCAGAGGTGGCGAAACCCGACAGGACTATAAAGATACCAGGCGTTTCCCCCTGG
AAGCTCCCTCGTGCGCTCTCCTGTTCCGACCCTGCCGCTTACCGGATACCTGTCCGCCTTTCTCCCTTCG
GGAAGCGTGGCGCTTTCTCATAGCTCACGCTGTAGGTATCTCAGTTCGGTGTAGGTCGTTCGCTCCAAGC
TGGGCTGTGTGCACGAACCCCCCGTTCAGCCCGACCGCTGCGCCTTATCCGGTAACTATCGTCTTGAGTC
CAACCCGGTAAGACACGACTTATCGCCACTGGCAGCAGCCACTGGTAACAGGATTAGCAGAGCGAGGTAT
GTAGGCGGTGCTACAGAGTTCTTGAAGTGGTGGCCTAACTACGGCTACACTAGAAGAACAGTATTTGGTA
TCTGCGCTCTGCTGAAGCCAGTTACCTTCGGAAAAAGAGTTGGTAGCTCTTGATCCGGCAAACAAACCAC
CGCTGGTAGCGGTGGTTTTTTTGTTTGCAAGCAGCAGATTACGCGCAGAAAAAAAGGATCTCAAGAAGAT
CCTTTGATCTTTTCTACGGGGTCTGACGCTCAGTGGAACGAAAACTCACGTTAAGGGATTTTGGTCATGA
GATTATCAAAAAGGATCTTCACCTAGATCCTTTTAAATTAAAAATGAAGTTTTAAATCAATCTAAAGTAT
ATATGAGTAAACTTGGTCTGACAGTTACCAATGCTTAATCAGTGAGGCACCTATCTCAGCGATCTGTCTA
TTTCGTTCATCCATAGTTGCCTGACTCCCCGTCGTGTAGATAACTACGATACGGGAGGGCTTACCATCTG
GCCCCAGTGCTGCAATGATACCGCGAGACCCACGCTCACCGGCTCCAGATTTATCAGCAATAAACCAGCC
AGCCGGAAGGGCCGAGCGCAGAAGTGGTCCTGCAACTTTATCCGCCTCCATCCAGTCTATTAATTGTTGC
CGGGAAGCTAGAGTAAGTAGTTCGCCAGTTAATAGTTTGCGCAACGTTGTTGCCATTGCTACAGGCATCG
TGGTGTCACGCTCGTCGTTTGGTATGGCTTCATTCAGCTCCGGTTCCCAACGATCAAGGCGAGTTACATG
ATCCCCCATGTTGTGCAAAAAAGCGGTTAGCTCCTTCGGTCCTCCGATCGTTGTCAGAAGTAAGTTGGCC
GCAGTGTTATCACTCATGGTTATGGCAGCACTGCATAATTCTCTTACTGTCATGCCATCCGTAAGATGCT
TTTCTGTGACTGGTGAGTACTCAACCAAGTCATTCTGAGAATAGTGTATGCGGCGACCGAGTTGCTCTTG
CCCGGCGTCAATACGGGATAATACCGCGCCACATAGCAGAACTTTAAAAGTGCTCATCATTGGAAAACGT
TCTTCGGGGCGAAAACTCTCAAGGATCTTACCGCTGTTGAGATCCAGTTCGATGTAACCCACTCGTGCAC
CCAACTGATCTTCAGCATCTTTTACTTTCACCAGCGTTTCTGGGTGAGCAAAAACAGGAAGGCAAAATGC
CGCAAAAAAGGGAATAAGGGCGACACGGAAATGTTGAATACTCATACTCTTCCTTTTTCAATATTATTGA
AGCATTTATCAGGGTTATTGTCTCATGAGCGGATACATATTTGAATGTATTTAGAAAAATAAACAAATAG
GGGTTCCGCGCACATTTCCCCGAAAAGTGCCACCTGACGTCGACGGATCGGGAGATCGATCTCCCGATCC
CCTAGGGTCGACTCTCAGTACAATCTGCTCTGATGCCGCATAGTTAAGCCAGTATCTGCTCCCTGCTTGT
GTGTTGGAGGTCGCTGAGTAGTGCGCGAGCAAAATTTAAGCTACAACAAGGCAAGGCTTGACCGACAATT
GCATGAAGAATCTGCTTAGGGTTAGGCGTTTTGCGCTGCTTCGCGATGTACGGGCCAGATATACGCGTTG
ACATTGATTATTGACTAGTTATTAATAGTAATCAATTACGGGGTCATTAGTTCATAGCCCATATATGGAG
TTCCGCGTTACATAACTTACGGTAAATGGCCCGCCTGGCTGACCGCCCAACGACCCCCGCCCATTGACGT
CAATAATGACGTATGTTCCCATAGTAACGCCAATAGGGACTTTCCATTGACGTCAATGGGTGGAGTATTT
ACGGTAAACTGCCCACTTGGCAGTACATCAAGTGTATCATATGCCAAGTACGCCCCCTATTGACGTCAAT
GACGGTAAATGGCCCGCCTGGCATTATGCCCAGTACATGACCTTATGGGACTTTCCTACTTGGCAGTACA
TCTACGTATTAGTCATCGCTATTACCATGGTGATGCGGTTTTGGCAGTACATCAATGGGCGTGGATAGCG
GTTTGACTCACGGGGATTTCCAAGTCTCCACCCCATTGACGTCAATGGGAGTTTGTTTTGGCACCAAAAT
CAACGGGACTTTCCAAAATGTCGTAACAACTCCGCCCCATTGACGCAAATGGGCGGTAGGCGTGTACGGT
GGGAGGTCTATATAAGCAGAGC
Features (pLannotate 1.2.2; 20 found; start..end, strand, type, name):
      3..22      +  promoter       tight TRE promoter (fragment): Tet-responsive promoter PTight, consisting of seven tet operator sequences followed by the minimal CMV promoter
     43..61      +  promoter       T7 promoter: promoter for bacteriophage T7 RNA polymerase
     75..671     +  CDS            APOBEC3A: human cytidine deaminase (C to U editing enzyme) that efficiently edits methylated cytosines (Wang et al., 2018); human APOBEC3A; also known as hA3A; A3A
    672..719     +  CDS            ABE(7.10) (fragment): adenine base editor comprising wild-type E. coli TadA fused to the evolved TadA*(7.10) mutant (Gaudelli et al., 2017)
   5436..5684    +  CDS            UGI: UNGI_BPPB2 - Experimental evidence at protein level: Swiss-Prot protein existence level 1. This protein binds specifically and reversibly to the host uracil-DNA glycosylase, preventing removal of uracil residues from PBS2 DNA by the host uracil-excision repair system. From Bacillus phage PBS2 (Bacteriophage PBS2).
   5727..5786    +  CDS            E2A: 2A peptide from equine rhinitis A virus polyprotein Eukaryotic ribosomes fail to insert a peptide bond between the Gly and Pro residues, yielding separate polypeptides.
   5787..6503    +  CDS            EGFP: the original enhanced GFP (Yang et al., 1996) mammalian codon-optimized
   6549..6773    +  polyA_signal   bGH poly(A) signal: bovine growth hormone polyadenylation signal
   6777..6798    +  promoter       SV40 promoter (fragment): SV40 enhancer and early promoter
   6803..6819    +  misc_feature   MCS (fragment): pBluescript multiple cloning site
   6868..6884    -  protein_bind   lac operator: The lac repressor binds to the lac operator to inhibit transcription in E. coli. This inhibition can be relieved by adding lactose or isopropyl-β-D-thiogalactopyranoside (IPTG). lac repressor encoded by lacI
   6892..6922    -  promoter       lac promoter: promoter for the E. coli lac operon
   6937..6958    -  protein_bind   CAP binding site: CAP binding activates transcription in the presence of cAMP. E. coli catabolite activator protein
   6971..7063    -  CDS            lacI (fragment): lac repressor; lacI; The lac repressor binds to the lac operator to inhibit transcription in E. coli. This inhibition can be relieved by adding lactose or isopropyl-β-D-thiogalactopyranoside (IPTG).
   7246..7834    -  rep_origin     ori: high-copy-number ColE1/pMB1/pBR322/pUC origin of replication
   8005..8865    -  CDS            AmpR: β-lactamase; bla; confers resistance to ampicillin, carbenicillin, and related antibiotics
   8866..8970    -  promoter       AmpR promoter: bla
   9041..9085    -  misc_feature   bom (fragment): basis of mobility region from pBR322
   9240..9619    +  enhancer       CMV enhancer: human cytomegalovirus immediate early enhancer
   9620..1       +  promoter       CMV promoter (across the origin): human cytomegalovirus (CMV) immediate early promoter
