[The description below was written by a language model from this plasmid's Addgene catalogue record and pLannotate feature annotations shown in this document.]
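Description:
pCMV-RVR-A3A-N57G is a 9.8 kb mammalian expression plasmid on a pCMV backbone that produces a Cas12a-based cytosine base editor together with a separate EGFP marker. It is maintained in E. coli through a high-copy ColE1/pUC-type origin and selected with ampicillin via the β-lactamase gene and its native promoter. Small remnants of lac regulatory elements, a pBluescript polylinker, an SV40 promoter fragment and a pBR322 bom fragment are backbone leftovers with no evident function here.

Expression is driven by the human CMV immediate-early enhancer and promoter, which span the sequence origin. A T7 promoter lies just upstream of the coding region. The open reading frame begins with human APOBEC3A, a cytidine deaminase, recorded as carrying the N57G substitution. A short linker follows, which the annotation software matched to a fragment of an ABE fusion. The roughly 4.7 kb stretch that follows is not annotated in the feature table, but by position it corresponds to the catalogued nuclease-dead LbCas12a bearing the G532R/K538V/Y542R (RVR) mutations. Downstream sits a uracil glycosylase inhibitor (UGI) from phage PBS2, which blocks excision of the uracil produced by deamination and so favours the C-to-T outcome. An E2A ribosome-skipping peptide then links EGFP, so the fluorescent protein is released unfused from the editor, and a bGH polyadenylation signal terminates the transcript.

No crRNA expression cassette is annotated, so the guide presumably has to be supplied separately. The plasmid is intended for transfection into mammalian cells for cytosine base editing, including the multiplexed editing described in the associated publication, with EGFP marking cells that express the editor.
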