Addgene plasmid #193657: pCMV-RVR-A3A-N57G
Purpose: Expression of base editor RVR-A3A-N57G in mammalian cells for base editing, along with non-fused EGFP fluorescence
Depositing lab: Liangxue Lai. Publication: Multiplexed base editing through Cas12a variant-mediated cytosine and adenine base editors. Chen F, Lian M, Ma B, Gou S, Luo X, Yang K, Shi H, Xie J, Ge W, Ouyang Z, Lai C, Li N, Zhang Q, Jin Q, Liang Y, Chen T, Wang J, Zhao X, Li L, Yu M, Ye Y, Wang K, Wu H, Lai L. Commun Biol. 2022 Nov 2;5(1):1163. doi: 10.1038/s42003-022-04152-8. PubMed 36323848.
Backbone
  Vector backbone: pCMV
  Vector type: Mammalian Expression
Growth in bacteria
  Bacterial resistance: Ampicillin, 100 μg/mL
  Growth temperature: 37°C
  Growth strain: DH5alpha
  Copy number: High Copy
Gene/Insert
  Gene/Insert name: RVR-dLbCas12a-hA3A-N57G, EGFP
  Species: Synthetic
  Mutation: dLbCas12a-G532R/K538V/Y542R, hAPOBEC3A-N57G
  Promoter: CMV
  Cloning method: Unknown
  Sequencing primers: 5′ CMV
Terms and licenses: Academic/Nonprofit Terms; Industry Terms: Not Available to Industry
How to cite: pCMV-RVR-A3A-N57G was a gift from Liangxue Lai (Addgene plasmid # 193657 ; http://n2t.net/addgene:193657 ; RRID:Addgene_193657)
